>Addgene plasmid #219160 | SFFV-RORA-Brd 206 | addgene full sequence | sequence record 450412 | Addgene NGS Result
AGCTTAATGTAGTCTTATGCAATACTCTTGTAGTCTTGCAACATGGTAACGATGAGTTAGCAACATGCCT
TACAAGGAGAGAAAAAGCACCGTGCATGCCGATTGGTGGAAGTAAGGTGGTACGATCGTGCCTTATTAGG
AAGGCAACAGACGGGTCTGACATGGATTGGACGAACCACTGAATTGCCGCATTGCAGAGATATTGTATTT
AAGTGCCTAGCTCGATACATAAACGGGTCTCTCTGGTTAGACCAGATCTGAGCCTGGGAGCTCTCTGGCT
AACTAGGGAACCCACTGCTTAAGCCTCAATAAAGCTTGCCTTGAGTGCTTCAAGTAGTGTGTGCCCGTCT
GTTGTGTGACTCTGGTAACTAGAGATCCCTCAGACCCTTTTAGTCAGTGTGGAAAATCTCTAGCAGTGGC
GCCCGAACAGGGACTTGAAAGCGAAAGGGAAACCAGAGGAGCTCTCTCGACGCAGGACTCGGCTTGCTGA
AGCGCGCACGGCAAGAGGCGAGGGGCGGCGACTGGTGAGTACGCCAAAAATTTTGACTAGCGGAGGCTAG
AAGGAGAGAGATGGGTGCGAGAGCGTCAGTATTAAGCGGGGGAGAATTAGATCGCGATGGGAAAAAATTC
GGTTAAGGCCAGGGGGAAAGAAAAAATATAAATTAAAACATATAGTATGGGCAAGCAGGGAGCTAGAACG
ATTCGCAGTTAATCCTGGCCTGTTAGAAACATCAGAAGGCTGTAGACAAATACTGGGACAGCTACAACCA
TCCCTTCAGACAGGATCAGAAGAACTTAGATCATTATATAATACAGTAGCAACCCTCTATTGTGTGCATC
AAAGGATAGAGATAAAAGACACCAAGGAAGCTTTAGACAAGATAGAGGAAGAGCAAAACAAAAGTAAGAC
CACCGCACAGCAAGCGGCCGCTGATCTTCAGACCTGGAGGAGGAGATATGAGGGACAATTGGAGAAGTGA
ATTATATAAATATAAAGTAGTAAAAATTGAACCATTAGGAGTAGCACCCACCAAGGCAAAGAGAAGAGTG
GTGCAGAGAGAAAAAAGAGCAGTGGGAATAGGAGCTTTGTTCCTTGGGTTCTTGGGAGCAGCAGGAAGCA
CTATGGGCGCAGCGTCAATGACGCTGACGGTACAGGCCAGACAATTATTGTCTGGTATAGTGCAGCAGCA
GAACAATTTGCTGAGGGCTATTGAGGCGCAACAGCATCTGTTGCAACTCACAGTCTGGGGCATCAAGCAG
CTCCAGGCAAGAATCCTGGCTGTGGAAAGATACCTAAAGGATCAACAGCTCCTGGGGATTTGGGGTTGCT
CTGGAAAACTCATTTGCACCACTGCTGTGCCTTGGAATGCTAGTTGGAGTAATAAATCTCTGGAACAGAT
TTGGAATCACACGACCTGGATGGAGTGGGACAGAGAAATTAACAATTACACAAGCTTAATACACTCCTTA
ATTGAAGAATCGCAAAACCAGCAAGAAAAGAATGAACAAGAATTATTGGAATTAGATAAATGGGCAAGTT
TGTGGAATTGGTTTAACATAACAAATTGGCTGTGGTATATAAAATTATTCATAATGATAGTAGGAGGCTT
GGTAGGTTTAAGAATAGTTTTTGCTGTACTTTCTATAGTGAATAGAGTTAGGCAGGGATATTCACCATTA
TCGTTTCAGACCCACCTCCCAACCCCGAGGGGACCCGACAGGCCCGAAGGAATAGAAGAAGAAGGTGGAG
AGAGAGACAGAGACAGATCCATTCGATTAGTGAACGGATCTCGACGGTATCGGTTAACTTTTAAAAGAAA
AGGGGGGATTGGGGGGTACAGTGCAGGGGAAAGAATAGTAGACATAATAGCAACAGACATACAAACTAAA
GAATTACAAAAACAAATTACAAAAATTCAAAATTTTATCGATCACGAGACTAGCCTCGAGCTGGCTGCAG
TAACGCCATTTTGCAAGGCATGGAAAAATACCAAACCAAGAATAGAGAAGTTCAGATCAAGGGCGGGTAC
ATGAAAATAGCTAACGTTGGGCCAAACAGGATATCTGCGGTGAGCAGTTTCGGCCCCGGCCCGGGGCCAA
GAACAGATGGTCACCGCAGTTTCGGCCCCGGCCCGAGGCCAAGAACAGATGGTCCCCAGATATGGCCCAA
CCCTCAGCAGTTTCTTAAGACCCATCAGATGTTTCCAGGCTCCCCCAAGGACCTGAAATGACCCTGCGCC
TTATTTGAATTAACCAATCAGCCTGCTTCTCGCTTCTGTTCGCGCGCTTCTGCTTCCCGAGCTCTATAAA
AGAGCTCACAACCCCTCACTCGGCGCGCCAGTCCTCCGACAGACTGAGTCGGCCGGTCGAATCAAGCTTA
TCGATACCGTCGACGCCACCATGAATGAAGGCGCCCCTGGCGACAGCGACCTGGAAACAGAAGCTAGAGT
CCCCTGGTCCATCATGGGCCACTGTCTGAGAACAGGCCAGGCCAGAATGAGCGCCACACCTACACCAGCT
GGCGAAGGCGCCAGAAGAGATGAGCTGTTTGGCATCCTCCAGATCCTGCACCAGTGCATCCTGAGCAGCG
GAGATGCCTTTGTGCTGACCGGCGTGTGCTGCTCTTGGAGACAGAATGGCAAGCCTCCTTACAGCCAGAA
AGAGGACAAAGAGGTCCAGACCGGCTACATGAACGCCCAGATCGAGATCATCCCCTGCAAGATCTGCGGC
GACAAGTCCAGCGGAATCCACTACGGCGTGATCACATGCGAGGGCTGCAAGGGCTTCTTCAGAAGATCCC
AGCAGAGCAACGCCACCTACAGCTGCCCCAGACAGAAGAACTGCCTGATCGACCGGACCAGCCGGAACAG
ATGCCAGCACTGTAGACTCCAGAAATGCCTGGCCGTGGGCATGAGCAGAGATGCCGTGAAGTTCGGCCGG
ATGAGCAAGAAGCAGCGGGATAGCCTGTACGCCGAGGTGCAGAAACACCGGATGCAGCAGCAGCAAAGGG
ACCACCAACAGCAGCCAGGCGAAGCCGAACCTCTGACACCCACCTACAACATCAGCGCCAATGGCCTGAC
CGAGCTGCACGACGACCTGAGCAACTACATCGACGGCCACACACCTGAGGGCAGCAAAGCCGATTCTGCC
GTGTCCAGCTTCTACCTGGACATCCAGCCTTCTCCAGACCAGAGCGGCCTGGATATCAACGGCATCAAGC
CCGAGCCTATCTGCGACTATACCCCTGCCAGCGGATTCTTCCCCTACTGCTCCTTCACCAACGGCGAGAC
AAGCCCCACAGTGTCTATGGCCGAGCTGGAACATCTGGCCCAGAACATCAGCAAGAGCCATCTGGAAACC
TGCCAGTACCTGAGAGAGGAACTCCAGCAGATTACCTGGCAGACCTTCCTGCAAGAGGAAATCGAGAACT
ACCAGAACAAGCAGCGCGAAGTGATGTGGCAGCTGTGCGCCATCAAGATCACCGAGGCCATCCAGTACGT
GGTGGAATTCGCCAAGCGGATCGACGGCTTCATGGAACTGTGCCAGAACGATCAGATCGTGCTGCTGAAG
GCCGGCAGCCTGGAAGTGGTGTTCATCAGAATGTGCCGGGCCTTCGATAGCCAGAACAACACCGTGTACT
TCGACGGGAAGTACGCTAGCCCCGACGTGTTCAAGTCTCTGGGCTGCGAGGACTTCATCAGCTTCGTGTT
CGAGTTCGGCAAGAGCCTGTGCAGCATGCACCTGACAGAGGACGAGATCGCCCTGTTCTCTGCTTTCGTG
CTGATGAGCGCCGACAGAAGCTGGCTGCAAGAGAAAGTGAAGATCGAGAAGCTGCAACAGAAGATTCAGC
TGGCCCTGCAACACGTGCTCCAGAAGAACCACAGAGAGGACGGCATCCTGACCAAGCTGATCTGCAAGGT
GTCCACACTGAGAGCCCTGTGCGGCAGACACACCGAGAAACTGATGGCCTTCAAGGCTATCTACCCCGAC
ATCGTGCGGCTGCACTTCCCACCTCTGTACAAAGAGCTGTTCACCAGCGAGTTCGAGCCCGCCATGCAGA
TCGATGGATGATAAGGATCCCCCGGGCTGCAGGAATTCGAGCATCTTACCGCCATTTATTCCCATATTTG
TTCTGTTTTTCTTGATTTGGGTATACATTTAAATGTTAATAAAACAAAATGGTGGGGCAATCATTTACAT
TTTTAGGGATATGTAATTACTAGTTCAGGTGTATTGCCACAAGACAAACATGTTAAGAAACTTTCCCGTT
ATTTACGCTCTGTTCCTGTTAATCAACCTCTGGATTACAAAATTTGTGAAAGATTGACTGATATTCTTAA
CTATGTTGCTCCTTTTACGCTGTGTGGATATGCTGCTTTAATGCCTCTGTATCATGCTATTGCTTCCCGT
ACGGCTTTCGTTTTCTCCTCCTTGTATAAATCCTGGTTGCTGTCTCTTTATGAGGAGTTGTGGCCCGTTG
TCCGTCAACGTGGCGTGGTGTGCTCTGTGTTTGCTGACGCAACCCCCACTGGCTGGGGCATTGCCACCAC
CTGTCAACTCCTTTCTGGGACTTTCGCTTTCCCCCTCCCGATCGCCACGGCAGAACTCATCGCCGCCTGC
CTTGCCCGCTGCTGGACAGGGGCTAGGTTGCTGGGCACTGATAATTCCGTGGTGTTGTCGGGGAAGCTGA
CGTCCTTTGCAATTCGATATCAAGCTGTACCTTCTAGATGTACATTAGAGTGAGCGCTTCTAGACCAATG
ACTTACAAGGCAGCTGTAGATCTTAGCCACTTTTTAAAAGAAAAGGGGGGACTGGAAGGGCTAATTCACT
CCCAACGAAGACAAGATCTGCTTTTTGCTTGTACTGGGTCTCTCTGGTTAGACCAGATCTGAGCCTGGGA
GCTCTCTGGCTAACTAGGGAACCCACTGCTTAAGCCTCAATAAAGCTTGCCTTGAGTGCTTCAAGTAGTG
TGTGCCCGTCTGTTGTGTGACTCTGGTAACTAGAGATCCCTCAGACCCTTTTAGTCAGTGTGGAAAATCT
CTAGCAGTAGTAGTTCATGTCATCTTATTATTCAGTATTTATAACTTGCAAAGAAATGAATATCAGAGAG
TGAGAGGAACTTGTTTATTGCAGCTTATAATGGTTACAAATAAAGCAATAGCATCACAAATTTCACAAAT
AAAGCATTTTTTTCACTGCATTCTAGTTGTGGTTTGTCCAAACTCATCAATGTATCTTATCATGTCTGGC
TCTAGCTATCCCGCCCCTAACTCCGCCCATCCCGCCCCTAACTCCGCCCAGTTCCGCCCATTCTCCGCCC
CATGGCTGACTAATTTTTTTTATTTATGCAGAGGCCGAGGCCGCCTCGGCCTCTGAGCTATTCCAGAAGT
AGTGAGGAGGCTTTTTTGGAGGCCTAGGGACGTACCCAATTCGCCCTATAGTGAGTCGTATTACGCGCGC
TCACTGGCCGTCGTTTTACAACGTCGTGACTGGGAAAACCCTGGCGTTACCCAACTTAATCGCCTTGCAG
CACATCCCCCTTTCGCCAGCTGGCGTAATAGCGAAGAGGCCCGCACCGATCGCCCTTCCCAACAGTTGCG
CAGCCTGAATGGCGAATGGG
[124 nt withheld, positions 5621-5744]
C
[91 nt withheld, positions 5746-5836]
A
[49 nt withheld, positions 5838-5886]
CCTTTGACGTTGGAGTCCACGTTCTTT
[37 nt withheld, positions 5914-5950]
ACCCTATCTCGGTCTATTCTTTTGATTTATAAGGGATTTTGCCGATTTCGGCCTATTGGTTAAAAAATGA
GCTGATTTAACAAAAATTTAACGCGAATTTTAACAAAATATTAACGCTTACAATTTAGGTGGCACTTTTC
GGGGAAATGTGCGCGGAACCCCTATTTGTTTATTTTTCTAAATACATTCAAATATGTATCCGCTCATGAG
ACAATAACCCTGATAAATGCTTCAATAATATTGAAAAAGGAAGAGTATGAGTATTCAACATTTCCGTGTC
GCCCTTATTCCCTTTTTTGCGGCATTTTGCCTTCCTGTTTTTGCTCACCCAGAAACGCTGGTGAAAGTAA
AAGATGCTGAAGATCAGTTGGGTGCACGAGTGGGTTACATCGAACTGGATCTCAACAGCGGTAAGATCCT
TGAGAGTTTTCGCCCCGAAGAACGTTTTCCAATGATGAGCACTTTTAAAGTTCTGCTATGTGGCGCGGTA
TTATCCCGTATTGACGCCGGGCAAGAGCAACTCGGTCGCCGCATACACTATTCTCAGAATGACTTGGTTG
AGTACTCACCAGTCACAGAAAAGCATCTTACGGATGGCATGACAGTAAGAGAATTATGCAGTGCTGCCAT
AACCATGAGTGATAACACTGCGGCCAACTTACTTCTGACAACGATCGGAGGACCGAAGGAGCTAACCGCT
TTTTTGCACAACATGGGGGATCATGTAACTCGCCTTGATCGTTGGGAACCGGAGCTGAATGAAGCCATAC
CAAACGACGAGCGTGACACCACGATGCCTGTAGCAATGGCAACAACGTTGCGCAAACTATTAACTGGCGA
ACTACTTACTCTAGCTTCCCGGCAACAATTAATAGACTGGATGGAGGCGGATAAAGTTGCAGGACCACTT
CTGCGCTCGGCCCTTCCGGCTGGCTGGTTTATTGCTGATAAATCTGGAGCCGGTGAGCGTGGGTCTCGCG
GTATCATTGCAGCACTGGGGCCAGATGGTAAGCCCTCCCGTATCGTAGTTATCTACACGACGGGGAGTCA
GGCAACTATGGATGAACGAAATAGACAGATCGCTGAGATAGGTGCCTCACTGATTAAGCATTGGTAACTG
TCAGACCAAGTTTACTCATATATACTTTAGATTGATTTAAAACTTCATTTTTAATTTAAAAGGATCTAGG
TGAAGATCCTTTTTGATAATCTCATGACCAAAATCCCTTAACGTGAGTTTTCGTTCCACTGAGCGTCAGA
CCCCGTAGAAAAGATCAAAGGATCTTCTTGAGATCCTTTTTTTCTGCGCGTAATCTGCTGCTTGCAAACA
AAAAAACCACCGCTACCAGCGGTGGTTTGTTTGCCGGATCAAGAGCTACCAACTCTTTTTCCGAAGGTAA
CTGGCTTCAGCAGAGCGCAGATACCAAATACTGTTCTTCTAGTGTAGCCGTAGTTAGGCCACCACTTCAA
GAACTCTGTAGCACCGCCTACATACCTCGCTCTGCTAATCCTGTTACCAGTGGCTGCTGCCAGTGGCGAT
AAGTCGTGTCTTACCGGGTTGGACTCAAGACGATAGTTACCGGATAAGGCGCAGCGGTCGGGCTGAACGG
GGGGTTCGTGCACACAGCCCAGCTTGGAGCGAACGACCTACACCGAACTGAGATACCTACAGCGTGAGCT
ATGAGAAAGCGCCACGCTTCCCGAAGGGAGAAAGGCGGACAGGTATCCGGTAAGCGGCAGGGTCGGAACA
GGAGAGCGCACGAGGGAGCTTCCAGGGGGAAACGCCTGGTATCTTTATAGTCCTGTCGGGTTTCGCCACC
TCTGACTTGAGCGTCGATTTTTGTGATGCTCGTCAGGGGGGCGGAGCCTATGGAAAAACGCCAGCAACGC
GGCCTTTTTACGGTTCCTGGCCTTTTGCTGGCCTTTTGCTCACATGTTCTTTCCTGCGTTATCCCCTGAT
TCTGTGGATAACCGTATTACCGCCTTTGAGTGAGCTGATACCGCTCGCCGCAGCCGAACGACCGAGCGCA
GCGAGTCAGTGAGCGAGGAAGCGGAAGAGCGCCCAATACGCAAACCGCCTCTCCCCGCGCGTTGGCCGAT
TCATTAATGCAGCTGGCACGACAGGTTTCCCGACTGGAAAGCGGGCAGTGAGCGCAACGCAATTAATGTG
AGTTAGCTCACTCATTAGGCACCCCAGGCTTTACACTTTATGCTTCCGGCTCGTATGTTGTGTGGAATTG
TGAGCGGATAACAATTTCACACAGGAAACAGCTATGACCATGATTACGCCAAGCGCGCAATTAACCCTCA
CTAAAGGGAACAAAAGCTGGAGCTGCA
Features (pLannotate 1.2.2; 28 found; start..end, strand, type, name):
      8..234     +  promoter       RSV promoter: Rous sarcoma virus enhancer/promoter
    235..415     +  LTR            5' LTR (truncated): truncated 5' long terminal repeat (LTR) from HIV-1
    462..587     +  misc_feature   HIV-1 Ψ: packaging signal of human immunodeficiency virus type 1
    571..934     +  CDS            HIV-1 gag (fragment): gag protein from human immunodeficiency virus 1; gag
   1080..1313    +  misc_feature   RRE: The Rev response element (RRE) of HIV-1 allows for Rev-dependent mRNA export from the nucleus to the cytoplasm.
   1690..1790    +  CDS            Rev (fragment): human immunodeficiency virus 1 (HIV-1) Rev protein; rev; enhances nuclear export of unspliced and incompletely spliced viral mRNAs
   1809..1926    +  misc_feature   cPPT/CTS: central polypurine tract and central termination sequence of HIV-1
   1960..2361    +  promoter       SFFV promoter: spleen focus-forming virus long terminal repeat (LTR) promoter
   2371..2394    +  misc_feature   MCS (fragment): pBluescript multiple cloning site
   2689..4068    +  CDS            roraa: RORAA_DANRE - Also known as rora2 From Danio rerio (Zebrafish) (Brachydanio rerio).
   4075..4100    +  misc_feature   MCS (fragment): pBluescript multiple cloning site
   4100..4159    +  CDS            S (fragment): HBSAG_WHV6 - Experimental evidence at transcript level: Swiss-Prot protein existence level 2. The middle envelope protein plays an important role in the budding of the virion. It is involved in the induction of budding in a nucleocapsid independent way. In this process the majority of envelope proteins bud to form subviral lipoprotein particles of 22 nm of diameter that do not contain a nucleocapsid (By similarity). From Woodchuck hepatitis B virus (isolate w64/pWS23) (WHV).
   4291..4694    +  misc_feature   WPRE: woodchuck hepatitis virus posttranscriptional regulatory element
   4752..4811    +  CDS            nef (fragment): NEF_HV1Z2 - Experimental evidence at protein level: Swiss-Prot protein existence level 1. Extracellular Nef protein targets CD4(+) T-lymphocytes for apoptosis by interacting with CXCR4 surface receptors. From Human immunodeficiency virus type 1 group M subtype D (isolate Z2/CDC-Z34) (HIV-1).
   4813..5046    +  LTR            3' LTR (ΔU3): self-inactivating 3' long terminal repeat (LTR) from HIV-1
   5118..5239    +  polyA_signal   SV40 poly(A) signal: SV40 polyadenylation signal
   5279..5414    +  rep_origin     SV40 ori: SV40 origin of replication
   5435..5453    -  promoter       T7 promoter: promoter for bacteriophage T7 RNA polymerase
   5461..5616    +  CDS            lacZα (fragment): LacZα fragment of β-galactosidase; lacZ fragment
   5621..6049    +  rep_origin     f1 ori (sequence partly withheld): f1 bacteriophage origin of replication; arrow indicates direction of (+) strand synthesis
   6102..6206    +  promoter       AmpR promoter: bla
   6207..7067    +  CDS            AmpR: β-lactamase; bla; confers resistance to ampicillin, carbenicillin, and related antibiotics
   7238..7826    +  rep_origin     ori: high-copy-number ColE1/pMB1/pBR322/pUC origin of replication
   8009..8101    +  CDS            lacI (fragment): lac repressor; lacI; The lac repressor binds to the lac operator to inhibit transcription in E. coli. This inhibition can be relieved by adding lactose or isopropyl-β-D-thiogalactopyranoside (IPTG).
   8114..8135    +  protein_bind   CAP binding site: CAP binding activates transcription in the presence of cAMP. E. coli catabolite activator protein
   8150..8180    +  promoter       lac promoter: promoter for the E. coli lac operon
   8188..8204    +  protein_bind   lac operator: The lac repressor binds to the lac operator to inhibit transcription in E. coli. This inhibition can be relieved by adding lactose or isopropyl-β-D-thiogalactopyranoside (IPTG). lac repressor encoded by lacI
   8249..8267    +  promoter       T3 promoter: promoter for bacteriophage T3 RNA polymerase
