[The description below was written by a language model from this plasmid's Addgene catalogue record and pLannotate feature annotations shown in this document.]
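Description:
SFFV-RORA-Brd 206 is a lentiviral expression plasmid built on the SFFV-MCS backbone that carries a codon-optimized human RORA open reading frame (the nuclear receptor transcription factor RORα, NR1F1) together with a unique identifying barcode. It is maintained in E. coli through a high-copy ColE1/pUC-type origin and selected with ampicillin via the β-lactamase gene. The backbone also retains an f1 origin, an SV40 origin and poly(A) signal, and leftover lac and T7/T3 promoter elements from the parental cloning vector.

The viral portion has a third-generation, self-inactivating layout. An RSV promoter drives a truncated HIV-1 5' LTR, followed by the Ψ packaging signal with a gag fragment, the Rev response element for Rev-dependent export of the genomic RNA, and the cPPT/CTS. The 3' LTR carries the ΔU3 deletion, which silences LTR promoter activity after integration. Between these elements, the spleen focus-forming virus (SFFV) LTR promoter drives RORA, and a WPRE downstream enhances transcript stability and expression. The automated annotation labels the coding region as a zebrafish roraa homologue and covers only part of the stated insert length. This likely reflects a protein-similarity match to the codon-optimized human sequence rather than a different insert.

According to the depositor, the barcode sits after the WPRE at an XbaI site, giving the order SFFV–transcription factor–WPRE–barcode; it is not annotated separately in the feature table. No fluorescent reporter or mammalian selection marker is annotated. The plasmid belongs to a barcoded transcription factor collection for combinatorial screening of immune cell reprogramming, in which the barcode identifies the delivered factor.
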