Addgene plasmid #219160: SFFV-RORA-Brd 206
Purpose: Transcription factor RORA with a specific barcode assigned.
Depositing lab: Filipe Pereira. Depositing organization: Center for Neuroscience and Cell Biology, University of Coimbra. Publication: A combinatorial transcription factor screening platform for immune cell reprogramming. Kurochkin I, Altman AR, Caiado I, Pertiga-Cabral D, Halitzki E, Minaeva M, Zimmermannova O, Henriques-Oliveira L, Klein D, Nair M, Oliveira D, Cajal LR, Knittel R, Feick C, Ringner M, Martin M, Cirovic B, Pires CF, Rosa FF, Sitnicka E, Theis FJ, Pereira CF. Cell Syst. 2026 Jan 21;17(1):101457. doi: 10.1016/j.cels.2025.101457. Epub 2026 Jan 14. PubMed 41539305.
Backbone
  Vector backbone: SFFV-MCS
  Backbone size w/o insert (bp): 6611
  Vector type: Lentiviral
Growth in bacteria
  Bacterial resistance: Ampicillin, 100 μg/mL
  Growth temperature: 37°C
  Growth strain: NEB Stable
  Copy number: High Copy
Gene/Insert
  Gene/Insert name: RORA
  Species: H. sapiens (human)
  Insert size (bp): 1671
  Mutation: Codon optimized
  Entrez Gene: RORA (a.k.a. IDDECA, NR1F1, ROR1, ROR2, ROR3, RORa1, RORalpha, RZR-ALPHA, RZRA)
  Promoter: The spleen focus-forming virus (SFFV) promoter
  Cloning method: Other
Terms and licenses: Academic/Nonprofit Terms; Industry Terms: Not Available to Industry
Depositor comments: Barcode sequence cloned into XbaI restriction site. Design of plasmid is as follows: SFFV-[TF sequence]-WPRE-[Barcode sequence].
How to cite: SFFV-RORA-Brd 206 was a gift from Filipe Pereira (Addgene plasmid # 219160 ; http://n2t.net/addgene:219160 ; RRID:Addgene_219160)
