>Addgene plasmid #219160 | SFFV-RORA-Brd 206 | depositor partial sequence | sequence record 427960 | TF ORF
ATGAATGAAGGCGCCCCTGGCGACAGCGACCTGGAAACAGAAGCTAGAGTCCCCTGGTCCATCATGGGCC
ACTGTCTGAGAACAGGCCAGGCCAGAATGAGCGCCACACCTACACCAGCTGGCGAAGGCGCCAGAAGAGA
TGAGCTGTTTGGCATCCTCCAGATCCTGCACCAGTGCATCCTGAGCAGCGGAGATGCCTTTGTGCTGACC
GGCGTGTGCTGCTCTTGGAGACAGAATGGCAAGCCTCCTTACAGCCAGAAAGAGGACAAAGAGGTCCAGA
CCGGCTACATGAACGCCCAGATCGAGATCATCCCCTGCAAGATCTGCGGCGACAAGTCCAGCGGAATCCA
CTACGGCGTGATCACATGCGAGGGCTGCAAGGGCTTCTTCAGAAGATCCCAGCAGAGCAACGCCACCTAC
AGCTGCCCCAGACAGAAGAACTGCCTGATCGACCGGACCAGCCGGAACAGATGCCAGCACTGTAGACTCC
AGAAATGCCTGGCCGTGGGCATGAGCAGAGATGCCGTGAAGTTCGGCCGGATGAGCAAGAAGCAGCGGGA
TAGCCTGTACGCCGAGGTGCAGAAACACCGGATGCAGCAGCAGCAAAGGGACCACCAACAGCAGCCAGGC
GAAGCCGAACCTCTGACACCCACCTACAACATCAGCGCCAATGGCCTGACCGAGCTGCACGACGACCTGA
GCAACTACATCGACGGCCACACACCTGAGGGCAGCAAAGCCGATTCTGCCGTGTCCAGCTTCTACCTGGA
CATCCAGCCTTCTCCAGACCAGAGCGGCCTGGATATCAACGGCATCAAGCCCGAGCCTATCTGCGACTAT
ACCCCTGCCAGCGGATTCTTCCCCTACTGCTCCTTCACCAACGGCGAGACAAGCCCCACAGTGTCTATGG
CCGAGCTGGAACATCTGGCCCAGAACATCAGCAAGAGCCATCTGGAAACCTGCCAGTACCTGAGAGAGGA
ACTCCAGCAGATTACCTGGCAGACCTTCCTGCAAGAGGAAATCGAGAACTACCAGAACAAGCAGCGCGAA
GTGATGTGGCAGCTGTGCGCCATCAAGATCACCGAGGCCATCCAGTACGTGGTGGAATTCGCCAAGCGGA
TCGACGGCTTCATGGAACTGTGCCAGAACGATCAGATCGTGCTGCTGAAGGCCGGCAGCCTGGAAGTGGT
GTTCATCAGAATGTGCCGGGCCTTCGATAGCCAGAACAACACCGTGTACTTCGACGGGAAGTACGCTAGC
CCCGACGTGTTCAAGTCTCTGGGCTGCGAGGACTTCATCAGCTTCGTGTTCGAGTTCGGCAAGAGCCTGT
GCAGCATGCACCTGACAGAGGACGAGATCGCCCTGTTCTCTGCTTTCGTGCTGATGAGCGCCGACAGAAG
CTGGCTGCAAGAGAAAGTGAAGATCGAGAAGCTGCAACAGAAGATTCAGCTGGCCCTGCAACACGTGCTC
CAGAAGAACCACAGAGAGGACGGCATCCTGACCAAGCTGATCTGCAAGGTGTCCACACTGAGAGCCCTGT
GCGGCAGACACACCGAGAAACTGATGGCCTTCAAGGCTATCTACCCCGACATCGTGCGGCTGCACTTCCC
ACCTCTGTACAAAGAGCTGTTCACCAGCGAGTTCGAGCCCGCCATGCAGATCGATGGATGA
