>Addgene plasmid #219160 | SFFV-RORA-Brd 206 | depositor partial sequence | sequence record 427961 | Barcode sequence
TGTACATTAGAGTGAGCGCT
